Addgene plasmid #113936: pBAD-jRCaMP1a
Purpose: Bacterial expression of red fluorescent Ca2+ sensor jRCaMP1a
Depositing lab: Robert Campbell & Thomas Hughes. Depositing organization: University of Alberta. Publication: Understanding the Fluorescence Change in Red Genetically Encoded Calcium Ion Indicators. Molina RS, Qian Y, Wu J, Shen Y, Campbell RE, Drobizhev M, Hughes TE. Biophys J. 2019 May 21;116(10):1873-1886. doi: 10.1016/j.bpj.2019.04.007. Epub 2019 Apr 13. PubMed 31054773.
Backbone
  Vector backbone: pBAD
  Backbone manufacturer: ThermoFisher Scientific
  Backbone size w/o insert (bp): 4067
  Total vector size (bp): 5291
  Vector type: Bacterial Expression
Growth in bacteria
  Bacterial resistance: Ampicillin, 100 μg/mL
  Growth temperature: 37°C
  Growth strain: DH5alpha
  Growth instructions: For inducing protein expression with arabinose, grow in DH10B cells.
  Copy number: High Copy
Gene/Insert
  Gene/Insert name: jRCaMP1a
  Species: Synthetic
  Insert size (bp): 1251
  Tag / fusion protein: 6xHis (N terminal on insert)
Resource information
  A portion of this plasmid was derived from a plasmid made by: Robert Campbell, University of Alberta.
Terms and licenses: Academic/Nonprofit Terms; Industry Terms: Not Available to Industry
Depositor comments: Please visit https://www.biorxiv.org/content/early/2018/10/04/435891 for bioRxiv preprint.
How to cite: pBAD-jRCaMP1a was a gift from Robert Campbell & Thomas Hughes (Addgene plasmid # 113936 ; http://n2t.net/addgene:113936 ; RRID:Addgene_113936)
