[The description below was written by a language model from this plasmid's Addgene catalogue record and pLannotate feature annotations shown in this document.]
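Description:
pBAD-jRCaMP1a is a 5,291 bp bacterial expression plasmid built on the commercial pBAD backbone and designed for arabinose-inducible production of the red fluorescent calcium indicator jRCaMP1a in E. coli. It replicates from a high-copy ColE1/pMB1-type origin. A pBR322-derived bom site lies nearby, and only a short fragment of rop remains, which fits the catalogued high copy number. Selection is by ampicillin through the β-lactamase gene expressed from its own bla promoter. Two full-length sequence records, one from the depositor and one from repository sequencing, carry the same eleven features in the same order and differ only in where the circular numbering begins.

The payload is a synthetic open reading frame listed as 1,251 bp, carrying an N-terminal 6xHis tag that allows metal-affinity purification. The annotation software matches a slightly longer coding region of about 1.3 kb to the RCaMP family, which derives from an Entacmaea quadricolor red fluorescent protein. The extra length presumably reflects the tag and vector-encoded leader residues. Although the software's generic label calls this feature a constitutively fluorescent protein, the record makes clear that it is a calcium sensor.

Transcription is driven by the araBAD promoter, which is controlled by the divergently transcribed araC regulator on the same plasmid, so expression is kept low until L-arabinose is supplied. The rrnB T1 and T2 terminators, together with an adjacent 5S rRNA segment, end transcription downstream of the insert. The plasmid serves to produce recombinant sensor protein in bacteria, and the associated study examined how fluorescence changes arise in red genetically encoded calcium indicators.
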