Features (pLannotate 1.2.2; 11 found; start..end, strand, type, name):
      1..285     +  promoter       araBAD promoter: araBAD; promoter of the L-arabinose operon of E. coli; the araC regulatory gene is transcribed in the opposite direction (Guzman et al., 1995)
    325..1650    +  CDS            RCaMP: RCaMP is a basic (constitutively fluorescent) red fluorescent protein published in 2013, derived from Entacmaea quadricolor.
   1743..1858    +  ncRNA          5S rRNA: Accession: RF00001 - 5S ribosomal RNA
   1862..1948    +  terminator     rrnB T1 terminator: Escherichia coli rrnB; transcription terminator T1 from the E. coli rrnB gene
   2040..2067    +  terminator     rrnB T2 terminator: transcription terminator T2 from the E. coli rrnB gene
   2086..2177    +  promoter       AmpR promoter: bla
   2178..3038    +  CDS            AmpR: β-lactamase; bla; confers resistance to ampicillin, carbenicillin, and related antibiotics
   3209..3797    +  rep_origin     ori: high-copy-number ColE1/pMB1/pBR322/pUC origin of replication
   3983..4123    -  misc_feature   bom: basis of mobility region from pBR322
   4225..4265    -  CDS            rop (fragment): Rop protein, which maintains plasmids at low copy number; rop
   4387..5265    -  CDS            araC: L-arabinose regulatory protein; araC
>Addgene plasmid #113936 | pBAD-jRCaMP1a | depositor full sequence | sequence record 215165 | pBAD-jRCaMP1a sequence 5291 bps
AAGAAACCAATTGTCCATATTGCATCAGACATTGCCGTCACTGCGTCTTTTACTGGCTCTTCTCGCTAAC
CAAACCGGTAACCCCGCTTATTAAAAGCATTCTGTAACAAAGCGGGACCAAAGCCATGACAAAAACGCGT
AACAAAAGTGTCTATAATCACGGCAGAAAAGTCCACATTGATTATTTGCACGGCGTCACACTTTGCTATG
CCATAGCATTTTTATCCATAAGATTAGCGGATCCTACCTGACGCTTTTTATCGCAACTCTCTACTGTTTC
TCCATACCCGTTTTTTGGGCTAACAGGAGGAATTAACCATGGGGGGTTCTCATCATCATCATCATCATGG
TATGGCTAGCATGACTGGTGGACAGCAAATGGGTCGGGATCTGTACGACGATGACGATAAGGATCCGAGC
TCGAGAATGGTCGACTCATCACGTCGTAAGTGGAATAAGACAGGTCACGCAGTCAGAGCTATAGGTCGGC
TGAGCTCAGCGATCAACTGCGAAATGATGTACCCAGCGGATGGTGGTCTGCGTGGTTACACTCACATGGC
GCTGAAAGTTGATGGCGGCGGTCACCTGTCCTGTTCTTTCGTGACCACCTACCGCTCCAAAAAGACTGTC
GGCAACATTAAGATGCCTGCCATTCATAGCGTCAGCCACCGTCTGGAGCGCCTGGAGGAGAGCGATAACG
AAATGTTTGTCGTACAGCGTGAACACGCAGTTGCCAAGTTTGTGGGCCTGGGTGGTGGCGGCGGTACCGG
AGGGAGCATGAACTCCCTGATCAAGGAGAACATGCGTATGAAAGTGGTTCTGGAAGGCTCCGTAAACGGC
CACCAGTTCAAATGCACTGGTGAAGGCGAAGGCAACCCGTATATGGGCACCCAGACTATGCGTATCAAAG
TGATCGAGGGTGGTCCGCTGCCGTTTGCGTTCGACATCCTGGCGACGTCCTTTATGTATGGCTCCCGTAC
CTTCATCAAATATCCGAAAGGCATCCCGGATTTCTTTAAGCAGTCCTTCCCGGAAGGTTTTACCTGGGAA
CGTGTGACCCGTTACGAAGACGGCGGCGTAATTACCGTTATGCAAGACACGTCTCTGGAGGATGGCTGCC
TGGTGTATCACGTGCAGGTTCGCGGTGTGAACTTCCCGAGCAATGGTGCTGTAATGCAAAAGAAAACCAA
AGGTTGGGAGCCTACGGACTCCCAAACCACTGAAGAGCAGATCGCAGAATTTAAAGAGGCTTTCTCCCTA
TTTGACAAGGACGGGGATGGGACAATAACAACCAAGGAGCTGGGGACGGTGATGCGGTCTCTGGGGCAGA
ACCCCACAGAAGCAGAGCTGCAGGACATGATCAATGAAGTAGATGCCGACGGTGACGGCACAATCGACTT
CCCTGAGTTCCTGATTATGATGGCAAGAAAAATGAAATACACAGACAGTGAAGAAGAAATTAGAGAAGCG
TTCGGCGTGTTTGATAAGGATGGCAATGGCTACATCAGTGCAGCAGAGCTTCGCCACGTGATGACAAACC
TTGGAGAGAAGTTAACAGATGAAGAGGTTGATGAAATGATCAGGGAAGCAGACAGCGATGGGGATGGTCA
GGTAAACTACGAAGAGTTTGTACAAATGATGACAGCGAAGTAGAAGCTTGGCTGTTTTGGCGGATGAGAG
AAGATTTTCAGCCTGATACAGATTAAATCAGAACGCAGAAGCGGTCTGATAAAACAGAATTTGCCTGGCG
GCAGTAGCGCGGTGGTCCCACCTGACCCCATGCCGAACTCAGAAGTGAAACGCCGTAGCGCCGATGGTAG
TGTGGGGTCTCCCCATGCGAGAGTAGGGAACTGCCAGGCATCAAATAAAACGAAAGGCTCAGTCGAAAGA
CTGGGCCTTTCGTTTTATCTGTTGTTTGTCGGTGAACGCTCTCCTGAGTAGGACAAATCCGCCGGGAGCG
GATTTGAACGTTGCGAAGCAACGGCCCGGAGGGTGGCGGGCAGGACGCCCGCCATAAACTGCCAGGCATC
AAATTAAGCAGAAGGCCATCCTGACGGATGGCCTTTTTGCGTTTCTACAAACTCTTTTGTTTATTTTTCT
AAATACATTCAAATATGTATCCGCTCATGAGACAATAACCCTGATAAATGCTTCAATAATATTGAAAAAG
GAAGAGTATGAGTATTCAACATTTCCGTGTCGCCCTTATTCCCTTTTTTGCGGCATTTTGCCTTCCTGTT
TTTGCTCACCCAGAAACGCTGGTGAAAGTAAAAGATGCTGAAGATCAGTTGGGTGCACGAGTGGGTTACA
TCGAACTGGATCTCAACAGCGGTAAGATCCTTGAGAGTTTTCGCCCCGAAGAACGTTTTCCAATGATGAG
CACTTTTAAAGTTCTGCTATGTGGCGCGGTATTATCCCGTGTTGACGCCGGGCAAGAGCAACTCGGTCGC
CGCATACACTATTCTCAGAATGACTTGGTTGAGTACTCACCAGTCACAGAAAAGCATCTTACGGATGGCA
TGACAGTAAGAGAATTATGCAGTGCTGCCATAACCATGAGTGATAACACTGCGGCCAACTTACTTCTGAC
AACGATCGGAGGACCGAAGGAGCTAACCGCTTTTTTGCACAACATGGGGGATCATGTAACTCGCCTTGAT
CGTTGGGAACCGGAGCTGAATGAAGCCATACCAAACGACGAGCGTGACACCACGATGCCTGTAGCAATGG
CAACAACGTTGCGCAAACTATTAACTGGCGAACTACTTACTCTAGCTTCCCGGCAACAATTAATAGACTG
GATGGAGGCGGATAAAGTTGCAGGACCACTTCTGCGCTCGGCCCTTCCGGCTGGCTGGTTTATTGCTGAT
AAATCTGGAGCCGGTGAGCGTGGGTCTCGCGGTATCATTGCAGCACTGGGGCCAGATGGTAAGCCCTCCC
GTATCGTAGTTATCTACACGACGGGGAGTCAGGCAACTATGGATGAACGAAATAGACAGATCGCTGAGAT
AGGTGCCTCACTGATTAAGCATTGGTAACTGTCAGACCAAGTTTACTCATATATACTTTAGATTGATTTA
AAACTTCATTTTTAATTTAAAAGGATCTAGGTGAAGATCCTTTTTGATAATCTCATGACCAAAATCCCTT
AACGTGAGTTTTCGTTCCACTGAGCGTCAGACCCCGTAGAAAAGATCAAAGGATCTTCTTGAGATCCTTT
TTTTCTGCGCGTAATCTGCTGCTTGCAAACAAAAAAACCACCGCTACCAGCGGTGGTTTGTTTGCCGGAT
CAAGAGCTACCAACTCTTTTTCCGAAGGTAACTGGCTTCAGCAGAGCGCAGATACCAAATACTGTCCTTC
TAGTGTAGCCGTAGTTAGGCCACCACTTCAAGAACTCTGTAGCACCGCCTACATACCTCGCTCTGCTAAT
CCTGTTACCAGTGGCTGCTGCCAGTGGCGATAAGTCGTGTCTTACCGGGTTGGACTCAAGACGATAGTTA
CCGGATAAGGCGCAGCGGTCGGGCTGAACGGGGGGTTCGTGCACACAGCCCAGCTTGGAGCGAACGACCT
ACACCGAACTGAGATACCTACAGCGTGAGCTATGAGAAAGCGCCACGCTTCCCGAAGGGAGAAAGGCGGA
CAGGTATCCGGTAAGCGGCAGGGTCGGAACAGGAGAGCGCACGAGGGAGCTTCCAGGGGGAAACGCCTGG
TATCTTTATAGTCCTGTCGGGTTTCGCCACCTCTGACTTGAGCGTCGATTTTTGTGATGCTCGTCAGGGG
GGCGGAGCCTATGGAAAAACGCCAGCAACGCGGCCTTTTTACGGTTCCTGGCCTTTTGCTGGCCTTTTGC
TCACATGTTCTTTCCTGCGTTATCCCCTGATTCTGTGGATAACCGTATTACCGCCTTTGAGTGAGCTGAT
ACCGCTCGCCGCAGCCGAACGACCGAGCGCAGCGAGTCAGTGAGCGAGGAAGCGGAAGAGCGCCTGATGC
GGTATTTTCTCCTTACGCATCTGTGCGGTATTTCACACCGCATATGGTGCACTCTCAGTACAATCTGCTC
TGATGCCGCATAGTTAAGCCAGTATACACTCCGCTATCGCTACGTGACTGGGTCATGGCTGCGCCCCGAC
ACCCGCCAACACCCGCTGACGCGCCCTGACGGGCTTGTCTGCTCCCGGCATCCGCTTACAGACAAGCTGT
GACCGTCTCCGGGAGCTGCATGTGTCAGAGGTTTTCACCGTCATCACCGAAACGCGCGAGGCAGCAGATC
AATTCGCGCGCGAAGGCGAAGCGGCATGCATAATGTGCCTGTCAAATGGACGAAGCAGGGATTCTGCAAA
CCCTATGCTACTCCGTCAAGCCGTCAATTGTCTGATTCGTTACCAATTATGACAACTTGACGGCTACATC
ATTCACTTTTTCTTCACAACCGGCACGGAACTCGCTCGGGCTGGCCCCGGTGCATTTTTTAAATACCCGC
GAGAAATAGAGTTGATCGTCAAAACCAACATTGCGACCGACGGTGGCGATAGGCATCCGGGTGGTGCTCA
AAAGCAGCTTCGCCTGGCTGATACGTTGGTCCTCGCGCCAGCTTAAGACGCTAATCCCTAACTGCTGGCG
GAAAAGATGTGACAGACGCGACGGCGACAAGCAAACATGCTGTGCGACGCTGGCGATATCAAAATTGCTG
TCTGCCAGGTGATCGCTGATGTACTGACAAGCCTCGCGTACCCGATTATCCATCGGTGGATGGAGCGACT
CGTTAATCGCTTCCATGCGCCGCAGTAACAATTGCTCAAGCAGATTTATCGCCAGCAGCTCCGAATAGCG
CCCTTCCCCTTGCCCGGCGTTAATGATTTGCCCAAACAGGTCGCTGAAATGCGGCTGGTGCGCTTCATCC
GGGCGAAAGAACCCCGTATTGGCAAATATTGACGGCCAGTTAAGCCATTCATGCCAGTAGGCGCGCGGAC
GAAAGTAAACCCACTGGTGATACCATTCGCGAGCCTCCGGATGACGACCGTAGTGATGAATCTCTCCTGG
CGGGAACAGCAAAATATCACCCGGTCGGCAAACAAATTCTCGTCCCTGATTTTTCACCACCCCCTGACCG
CGAATGGTGAGATTGAGAATATAACCTTTCATTCCCAGCGGTCGGTCGATAAAAAAATCGAGATAACCGT
TGGCCTCAATCGGCGTTAAACCCGCCACCAGATGGGCATTAAACGAGTATCCCGGCAGCAGGGGATCATT
TTGCGCTTCAGCCATACTTTTCATACTCCCGCCATTCAGAG
