Features (pLannotate 1.2.2; 11 found; start..end, strand, type, name):
     47..1372    +  CDS            RCaMP: RCaMP is a basic (constitutively fluorescent) red fluorescent protein published in 2013, derived from Entacmaea quadricolor.
   1465..1580    +  ncRNA          5S rRNA: Accession: RF00001 - 5S ribosomal RNA
   1584..1670    +  terminator     rrnB T1 terminator: Escherichia coli rrnB; transcription terminator T1 from the E. coli rrnB gene
   1762..1789    +  terminator     rrnB T2 terminator: transcription terminator T2 from the E. coli rrnB gene
   1808..1899    +  promoter       AmpR promoter: bla
   1900..2760    +  CDS            AmpR: β-lactamase; bla; confers resistance to ampicillin, carbenicillin, and related antibiotics
   2931..3519    +  rep_origin     ori: high-copy-number ColE1/pMB1/pBR322/pUC origin of replication
   3705..3845    -  misc_feature   bom: basis of mobility region from pBR322
   3947..3987    -  CDS            rop (fragment): Rop protein, which maintains plasmids at low copy number; rop
   4109..4987    -  CDS            araC: L-arabinose regulatory protein; araC
   5014..7       +  promoter       araBAD promoter (across the origin): araBAD; promoter of the L-arabinose operon of E. coli; the araC regulatory gene is transcribed in the opposite direction (Guzman et al., 1995)
>Addgene plasmid #113936 | pBAD-jRCaMP1a | addgene full sequence | sequence record 221532 | Addgene NGS Result
TCTCCATACCCGTTTTTTGGGCTAACAGGAGGAATTAACCATGGGGGGTTCTCATCATCATCATCATCAT
GGTATGGCTAGCATGACTGGTGGACAGCAAATGGGTCGGGATCTGTACGACGATGACGATAAGGATCCGA
GCTCGAGAATGGTCGACTCATCACGTCGTAAGTGGAATAAGACAGGTCACGCAGTCAGAGCTATAGGTCG
GCTGAGCTCAGCGATCAACTGCGAAATGATGTACCCAGCGGATGGTGGTCTGCGTGGTTACACTCACATG
GCGCTGAAAGTTGATGGCGGCGGTCACCTGTCCTGTTCTTTCGTGACCACCTACCGCTCCAAAAAGACTG
TCGGCAACATTAAGATGCCTGCCATTCATAGCGTCAGCCACCGTCTGGAGCGCCTGGAGGAGAGCGATAA
CGAAATGTTTGTCGTACAGCGTGAACACGCAGTTGCCAAGTTTGTGGGCCTGGGTGGTGGCGGCGGTACC
GGAGGGAGCATGAACTCCCTGATCAAGGAGAACATGCGTATGAAAGTGGTTCTGGAAGGCTCCGTAAACG
GCCACCAGTTCAAATGCACTGGTGAAGGCGAAGGCAACCCGTATATGGGCACCCAGACTATGCGTATCAA
AGTGATCGAGGGTGGTCCGCTGCCGTTTGCGTTCGACATCCTGGCGACGTCCTTTATGTATGGCTCCCGT
ACCTTCATCAAATATCCGAAAGGCATCCCGGATTTCTTTAAGCAGTCCTTCCCGGAAGGTTTTACCTGGG
AACGTGTGACCCGTTACGAAGACGGCGGCGTAATTACCGTTATGCAAGACACGTCTCTGGAGGATGGCTG
CCTGGTGTATCACGTGCAGGTTCGCGGTGTGAACTTCCCGAGCAATGGTGCTGTAATGCAAAAGAAAACC
AAAGGTTGGGAGCCTACGGACTCCCAAACCACTGAAGAGCAGATCGCAGAATTTAAAGAGGCTTTCTCCC
TATTTGACAAGGACGGGGATGGGACAATAACAACCAAGGAGCTGGGGACGGTGATGCGGTCTCTGGGGCA
GAACCCCACAGAAGCAGAGCTGCAGGACATGATCAATGAAGTAGATGCCGACGGTGACGGCACAATCGAC
TTCCCTGAGTTCCTGATTATGATGGCAAGAAAAATGAAATACACAGACAGTGAAGAAGAAATTAGAGAAG
CGTTCGGCGTGTTTGATAAGGATGGCAATGGCTACATCAGTGCAGCAGAGCTTCGCCACGTGATGACAAA
CCTTGGAGAGAAGTTAACAGATGAAGAGGTTGATGAAATGATCAGGGAAGCAGACAGCGATGGGGATGGT
CAGGTAAACTACGAAGAGTTTGTACAAATGATGACAGCGAAGTAGAAGCTTGGCTGTTTTGGCGGATGAG
AGAAGATTTTCAGCCTGATACAGATTAAATCAGAACGCAGAAGCGGTCTGATAAAACAGAATTTGCCTGG
CGGCAGTAGCGCGGTGGTCCCACCTGACCCCATGCCGAACTCAGAAGTGAAACGCCGTAGCGCCGATGGT
AGTGTGGGGTCTCCCCATGCGAGAGTAGGGAACTGCCAGGCATCAAATAAAACGAAAGGCTCAGTCGAAA
GACTGGGCCTTTCGTTTTATCTGTTGTTTGTCGGTGAACGCTCTCCTGAGTAGGACAAATCCGCCGGGAG
CGGATTTGAACGTTGCGAAGCAACGGCCCGGAGGGTGGCGGGCAGGACGCCCGCCATAAACTGCCAGGCA
TCAAATTAAGCAGAAGGCCATCCTGACGGATGGCCTTTTTGCGTTTCTACAAACTCTTTTGTTTATTTTT
CTAAATACATTCAAATATGTATCCGCTCATGAGACAATAACCCTGATAAATGCTTCAATAATATTGAAAA
AGGAAGAGTATGAGTATTCAACATTTCCGTGTCGCCCTTATTCCCTTTTTTGCGGCATTTTGCCTTCCTG
TTTTTGCTCACCCAGAAACGCTGGTGAAAGTAAAAGATGCTGAAGATCAGTTGGGTGCACGAGTGGGTTA
CATCGAACTGGATCTCAACAGCGGTAAGATCCTTGAGAGTTTTCGCCCCGAAGAACGTTTTCCAATGATG
AGCACTTTTAAAGTTCTGCTATGTGGCGCGGTATTATCCCGTGTTGACGCCGGGCAAGAGCAACTCGGTC
GCCGCATACACTATTCTCAGAATGACTTGGTTGAGTACTCACCAGTCACAGAAAAGCATCTTACGGATGG
CATGACAGTAAGAGAATTATGCAGTGCTGCCATAACCATGAGTGATAACACTGCGGCCAACTTACTTCTG
ACAACGATCGGAGGACCGAAGGAGCTAACCGCTTTTTTGCACAACATGGGGGATCATGTAACTCGCCTTG
ATCGTTGGGAACCGGAGCTGAATGAAGCCATACCAAACGACGAGCGTGACACCACGATGCCTGTAGCAAT
GGCAACAACGTTGCGCAAACTATTAACTGGCGAACTACTTACTCTAGCTTCCCGGCAACAATTAATAGAC
TGGATGGAGGCGGATAAAGTTGCAGGACCACTTCTGCGCTCGGCCCTTCCGGCTGGCTGGTTTATTGCTG
ATAAATCTGGAGCCGGTGAGCGTGGGTCTCGCGGTATCATTGCAGCACTGGGGCCAGATGGTAAGCCCTC
CCGTATCGTAGTTATCTACACGACGGGGAGTCAGGCAACTATGGATGAACGAAATAGACAGATCGCTGAG
ATAGGTGCCTCACTGATTAAGCATTGGTAACTGTCAGACCAAGTTTACTCATATATACTTTAGATTGATT
TAAAACTTCATTTTTAATTTAAAAGGATCTAGGTGAAGATCCTTTTTGATAATCTCATGACCAAAATCCC
TTAACGTGAGTTTTCGTTCCACTGAGCGTCAGACCCCGTAGAAAAGATCAAAGGATCTTCTTGAGATCCT
TTTTTTCTGCGCGTAATCTGCTGCTTGCAAACAAAACAACCACCGCTACCAGCGGTGGTTTGTTTGCCGG
ATCAAGAGCTACCAACTCTTTTTCCGAAGGTAACTGGCTTCAGCAGAGCGCAGATACCAAATACTGTCCT
TCTAGTGTAGCCGTAGTTAGGCCACCACTTCAAGAACTCTGTAGCACCGCCTACATACCTCGCTCTGCTA
ATCCTGTTACCAGTGGCTGCTGCCAGTGGCGATAAGTCGTGTCTTACCGGGTTGGACTCAAGACGATAGT
TACCGGATAAGGCGCAGCGGTCGGGCTGAACGGGGGGTTCGTGCACACAGCCCAGCTTGGAGCGAACGAC
CTACACCGAACTGAGATACCTACAGCGTGAGCTATGAGAAAGCGCCACGCTTCCCGAAGGGAGAAAGGCG
GACAGGTATCCGGTAAGCGGCAGGGTCGGAACAGGAGAGCGCACGAGGGAGCTTCCAGGGGGAAACGCCT
GGTATCTTTATAGTCCTGTCGGGTTTCGCCACCTCTGACTTGAGCGTCGATTTTTGTGATGCTCGTCAGG
GGGGCGGAGCCTATGGAAAAACGCCAGCAACGCGGCCTTTTTACGGTTCCTGGCCTTTTGCTGGCCTTTT
GCTCACATGTTCTTTCCTGCGTTATCCCCTGATTCTGTGGATAACCGTATTACCGCCTTTGAGTGAGCTG
ATACCGCTCGCCGCAGCCGAACGACCGAGCGCAGCGAGTCAGTGAGCGAGGAAGCGGAAGAGCGCCTGAT
GCGGTATTTTCTCCTTACGCATCTGTGCGGTATTTCACACCGCATATGGTGCACTCTCAGTACAATCTGC
TCTGATGCCGCATAGTTAAGCCAGTATACACTCCGCTATCGCTACGTGACTGGGTCATGGCTGCGCCCCG
ACACCCGCCAACACCCGCTGACGCGCCCTGACGGGCTTGTCTGCTCCCGGCATCCGCTTACAGACAAGCT
GTGACCGTCTCCGGGAGCTGCATGTGTCAGAGGTTTTCACCGTCATCACCGAAACGCGCGAGGCAGCAGA
TCAATTCGCGCGCGAAGGCGAAGCGGCATGCATAATGTGCCTGTCAAATGGACGAAGCAGGGATTCTGCA
AACCCTATGCTACTCCGTCAAGCCGTCAATTGTCTGATTCGTTACCAATTATGACAACTTGACGGCTACA
TCATTCACTTTTTCTTCACAACCGGCACGGAACTCGCTCGGGCTGGCCCCGGTGCATTTTTTAAATACCC
GCGAGAAATAGAGTTGATCGTCAAAACCAACATTGCGACCGACGGTGGCGATAGGCATCCGGGTGGTGCT
CAAAAGCAGCTTCGCCTGGCTGATACGTTGGTCCTCGCGCCAGCTTAAGACGCTAATCCCTAACTGCTGG
CGGAAAAGATGTGACAGACGCGACGGCGACAAGCAAACATGCTGTGCGACGCTGGCGATATCAAAATTGC
TGTCTGCCAGGTGATCGCTGATGTACTGACAAGCCTCGCGTACCCGATTATCCATCGGTGGATGGAGCGA
CTCGTTAATCGCTTCCATGCGCCGCAGTAACAATTGCTCAAGCAGATTTATCGCCAGCAGCTCCGAATAG
CGCCCTTCCCCTTGCCCGGCGTTAATGATTTGCCCAAACAGGTCGCTGAAATGCGGCTGGTGCGCTTCAT
CCGGGCGAAAGAACCCCGTATTGGCAAATATTGACGGCCAGTTAAGCCATTCATGCCAGTAGGCGCGCGG
ACGAAAGTAAACCCACTGGTGATACCATTCGCGAGCCTCCGGATGACGACCGTAGTGATGAATCTCTCCT
GGCGGGAACAGCAAAATATCACCCGGTCGGCAAACAAATTCTCGTCCCTGATTTTTCACCACCCCCTGAC
CGCGAATGGTGAGATTGAGAATATAACCTTTCATTCCCAGCGGTCGGTCGATAAAAAAATCGAGATAACC
GTTGGCCTCAATCGGCGTTAAACCCGCCACCAGATGGGCATTAAACGAGTATCCCGGCAGCAGGGGATCA
TTTTGCGCTTCAGCCATACTTTTCATACTCCCGCCATTCAGAGAAGAAACCAATTGTCCATATTGCATCA
GACATTGCCGTCACTGCGTCTTTTACTGGCTCTTCTCGCTAACCAAACCGGTAACCCCGCTTATTAAAAG
CATTCTGTAACAAAGCGGGACCAAAGCCATGACAAAAACGCGTAACAAAAGTGTCTATAATCACGGCAGA
AAAGTCCACATTGATTATTTGCACGGCGTCACACTTTGCTATGCCATAGCATTTTTATCCATAAGATTAG
CGGATCCTACCTGACGCTTTTTATCGCAACTCTCTACTGTT
